>Addgene plasmid #188902 | pHR-UCOE-SFFV-dCas9-KRAB(Kox1)-MeCP2-P2A-EGFP | addgene full sequence | sequence record 372712 | Addgene NGS Result
GTCAGTGTGGAAAATCTCTAGCAGCATCTAGAATTAATTCCGTGTATTCTATAGTGTCACCTAAATCGTA
TGTGTATGATACATAAGGTTATGTATTAATTGTAGCCGCGTTCTAACGACAATATGTACAAGCCTAATTG
TGTAGCATCTGGCTTACTGAAGCAGACCCTATCATCTCTCTCGTAAACTGCCGTCAGAGTCGGTTTGGTT
GGACGAACCTTCTGAGTTTCTGGTAACGCCGTCCCGCACCCGGAAATGGTCAGCGAACCAATCAGCAGGG
TCATCGCTAGCCAGATCCTCTACGCCGGACGCATCGTGGCCGGCATCACCGGCGCCACAGGTGCGGTTGC
TGGCGCCTATATCGCCGACATCACCGATGGGGAAGATCGGGCTCGCCACTTCGGGCTCATGAGCGCTTGT
TTCGGCGTGGGTATGGTGGCAGGCCCCGTGGCCGGGGGACTGTTGGGCGCCATCTCCTTGCATGCACCAT
TCCTTGCGGCGGCGGTGCTCAACGGCCTCAACCTACTACTGGGCTGCTTCCTAATGCAGGAGTCGCATAA
GGGAGAGCGTCGAATGGTGCACTCTCAGTACAATCTGCTCTGATGCCGCATAGTTAAGCCAGCCCCGACA
CCCGCCAACACCCGCTGACGCGCCCTGACGGGCTTGTCTGCTCCCGGCATCCGCTTACAGACAAGCTGTG
ACCGTCTCCGGGAGCTGCATGTGTCAGAGGTTTTCACCGTCATCACCGAAACGCGCGAGACGAAAGGGCC
TCGTGATACGCCTATTTTTATAGGTTAATGTCATGATAATAATGGTTTCTTAGACGTCAGGTGGCACTTT
TCGGGGAAATGTGCGCGGAACCCCTATTTGTTTATTTTTCTAAATACATTCAAATATGTATCCGCTCATG
AGACAATAACCCTGATAAATGCTTCAATAATATTGAAAAAGGAAGAGTATGAGTATTCAACATTTCCGTG
TCGCCCTTATTCCCTTTTTTGCGGCATTTTGCCTTCCTGTTTTTGCTCACCCAGAAACGCTGGTGAAAGT
AAAAGATGCTGAAGATCAGTTGGGTGCACGAGTGGGTTACATCGAACTGGATCTCAACAGCGGTAAGATC
CTTGAGAGTTTTCGCCCCGAAGAACGTTTTCCAATGATGAGCACTTTTAAAGTTCTGCTATGTGGCGCGG
TATTATCCCGTATTGACGCCGGGCAAGAGCAACTCGGTCGCCGCATACACTATTCTCAGAATGACTTGGT
TGAGTACTCACCAGTCACAGAAAAGCATCTTACGGATGGCATGACAGTAAGAGAATTATGCAGTGCTGCC
ATAACCATGAGTGATAACACTGCGGCCAACTTACTTCTGACAACGATCGGAGGACCGAAGGAGCTAACCG
CTTTTTTGCACAACATGGGGGATCATGTAACTCGCCTTGATCGTTGGGAACCGGAGCTGAATGAAGCCAT
ACCAAACGACGAGCGTGACACCACGATGCCTGTAGCAATGGCAACAACGTTGCGCAAACTATTAACTGGC
GAACTACTTACTCTAGCTTCCCGGCAACAATTAATAGACTGGATGGAGGCGGATAAAGTTGCAGGACCAC
TTCTGCGCTCGGCCCTTCCGGCTGGCTGGTTTATTGCTGATAAATCTGGAGCCGGTGAGCGTGGGTCTCG
CGGTATCATTGCAGCACTGGGGCCAGATGGTAAGCCCTCCCGTATCGTAGTTATCTACACGACGGGGAGT
CAGGCAACTATGGATGAACGAAATAGACAGATCGCTGAGATAGGTGCCTCACTGATTAAGCATTGGTAAC
TGTCAGACCAAGTTTACTCATATATACTTTAGATTGATTTAAAACTTCATTTTTAATTTAAAAGGATCTA
GGTGAAGATCCTTTTTGATAATCTCATGACCAAAATCCCTTAACGTGAGTTTTCGTTCCACTGAGCGTCA
GACCCCGTAGAAAAGATCAAAGGATCTTCTTGAGATCCTTTTTTTCTGCGCGTAATCTGCTGCTTGCAAA
CAAAAAAACCACCGCTACCAGCGGTGGTTTGTTTGCCGGATCAAGAGCTACCAACTCTTTTTCCGAAGGT
AACTGGCTTCAGCAGAGCGCAGATACCAAATACTGTTCTTCTAGTGTAGCCGTAGTTAGGCCACCACTTC
AAGAACTCTGTAGCACCGCCTACATACCTCGCTCTGCTAATCCTGTTACCAGTGGCTGCTGCCAGTGGCG
ATAAGTCGTGTCTTACCGGGTTGGACTCAAGACGATAGTTACCGGATAAGGCGCAGCGGTCGGGCTGAAC
GGGGGGTTCGTGCACACAGCCCAGCTTGGAGCGAACGACCTACACCGAACTGAGATACCTACAGCGTGAG
CTATGAGAAAGCGCCACGCTTCCCGAAGGGAGAAAGGCGGACAGGTATCCGGTAAGCGGCAGGGTCGGAA
CAGGAGAGCGCACGAGGGAGCTTCCAGGGGGAAACGCCTGGTATCTTTATAGTCCTGTCGGGTTTCGCCA
CCTCTGACTTGAGCGTCGATTTTTGTGATGCTCGTCAGGGGGGCGGAGCCTATGGAAAAACGCCAGCAAC
GCGGCCTTTTTACGGTTCCTGGCCTTTTGCTGGCCTTTTGCTCACATGTTCTTTCCTGCGTTATCCCCTG
ATTCTGTGGATAACCGTATTACCGCCTTTGAGTGAGCTGATACCGCTCGCCGCAGCCGAACGACCGAGCG
CAGCGAGTCAGTGAGCGAGGAAGCGGAAGAGCGCCCAATACGCAAACCGCCTCTCCCCGCGCGTTGGCCG
ATTCATTAATGCAGCTGTGGAATGTGTGTCAGTTAGGGTGTGGAAAGTCCCCAGGCTCCCCAGCAGGCAG
AAGTATGCAAAGCATGCATCTCAATTAGTCAGCAACCAGGTGTGGAAAGTCCCCAGGCTCCCCAGCAGGC
AGAAGTATGCAAAGCATGCATCTCAATTAGTCAGCAACCATAGTCCCGCCCCTAACTCCGCCCATCCCGC
CCCTAACTCCGCCCAGTTCCGCCCATTCTCCGCCCCATGGCTGACTAATTTTTTTTATTTATGCAGAGGC
CGAGGCCGCCTCGGCCTCTGAGCTATTCCAGAAGTAGTGAGGAGGCTTTTTTGGAGGCCTAGGCTTTTGC
AAAAAGCTTGGACACAAGACAGGCTTGCGAGATATGTTTGAGAATACCACTTTATCCCGCGTCAGGGAGA
GGCAGTGCGTAAAAAGACGCGGACTCATGTGAAATACTGGTTTTTAGTGCGCCAGATCTCTATAATCTCG
CGCAACCTATTTTCCCCTCGAACACTTTTTAAGCCGTAGATAAACAGGCTGGGACACTTCACATGAGCGA
AAAATACATCGTCACCTGGGACATGTTGCAGATCCATGCACGTAAACTCGCAAGCCGACTGATGCCTTCT
GAACAATGGAAAGGCATTATTGCCGTAAGCCGTGGCGGTCTGTACCGGGTGCGTTACTGGCGCGTGAACT
GGGTATTCGTCATGTCGATACCGTTTGTATTTCCAGCTACGATCACGACAACCAGCGCGAGCTTAAAGTG
CTGAAACGCGCAGAAGGCGATGGCGAAGGCTTCATCGTTATTGATGACCTGGTGGATACCGGTGGTACTG
CGGTTGCGATTCGTGAAATGTATCCAAAAGCGCACTTTGTCACCATCTTCGCAAAACCGGCTGGTCGTCC
GCTGGTTGATGACTATGTTGTTGATATCCCGCAAGATACCTGGATTGAACAGCCGTGGGATATGGGCGTC
GTATTCGTCCCGCCAATCTCCGGTCGCTAATCTTTTCAACGCCTGGCACTGCCGGGCGTTGTTCTTTTTA
ACTTCAGGCGGGTTACAATAGTTTCCAGTAAGTATTCTGGAGGCTGCATCCATGACACAGGCAAACCTGA
GCGAAACCCTGTTCAAACCCCGCTTTAAACATCCTGAAACCTCGACGCTAGTCCGCCGCTTTAATCACGG
CGCACAACCGCCTGTGCAGTCGGCCCTTGATGGTAAAACCATCCCTCACTGGTATCGCATGATTAACCGT
CTGATGTGGATCTGGCGCGGCATTGACCCACGCGAAATCCTCGACGTCCAGGCACGTATTGTGATGAGCG
ATGCCGAACGTACCGACGATGATTTATACGATACGGTGATTGGCTACCGTGGCGGCAACTGGATTTATGA
GTGGGCCCCGGATCTTTGTGAAGGAACCTTACTTCTGTGGTGTGACATAATTGGACAAACTACCTACAGA
GATTTAAAGCTCTAAGGTAAATATAAAATTTTTAAGTGTATAATGTGTTAAACTACTGATTCTAATTGTT
TGTGTATTTTAGATTCCAACCTATGGAACTGATGAATGGGAGCAGTGGTGGAATGCCTTTAATGAGGAAA
ACCTGTTTTGCTCAGAAGAAATGCCATCTAGTGATGATGAGGCTACTGCTGACTCTCAACATTCTACTCC
TCCAAAAAAGAAGAGAAAGGTAGAAGACCCCAAGGACTTTCCTTCAGAATTGCTAAGTTTTTTGAGTCAT
GCTGTGTTTAGTAATAGAACTCTTGCTTGCTTTGCTATTTACACCACAAAGGAAAAAGCTGCACTGCTAT
ACAAGAAAATTATGGAAAAATATTCTGTAACCTTTATAAGTAGGCATAACAGTTATAATCATAACATACT
GTTTTTTCTTACTCCACACAGGCATAGAGTGTCTGCTATTAATAACTATGCTCAAAAATTGTGTACCTTT
AGCTTTTTAATTTGTAAAGGGGTTAATAAGGAATATTTGATGTATAGTGCCTTGACTAGAGATCATAATC
AGCCATACCACATTTGTAGAGGTTTTACTTGCTTTAAAAAACCTCCCACACCTCCCCCTGAACCTGAAAC
ATAAAATGAATGCAATTGTTGTTGTTAACTTGTTTATTGCAGCTTATAATGGTTACAAATAAAGCAATAG
CATCACAAATTTCACAAATAAAGCATTTTTTTCACTGCATTCTAGTTGTGGTTTGTCCAAACTCATCAAT
GTATCTTATCATGTCTGGATCAACTGGATAACTCAAGCTAACCAAAATCATCCCAAACTTCCCACCCCAT
ACCCTATTACCACTGCCAATTACCTGTGGTTTCATTTACTCTAAACCTGTGATTCCTCTGAATTATTTTC
ATTTTAAAGAAATTGTATTTGTTAAATATGTACTACAAACTTAGTAGTTGGAAGGGCTAATTCACTCCCA
AAGAAGACAAGATATCCTTGATCTGTGGATCTACCACACACAAGGCTACTTCCCTGATTAGCAGAACTAC
ACACCAGGGCCAGGGGTCAGATATCCACTGACCTTTGGATGGTGCTACAAGCTAGTACCAGTTGAGCCAG
ATAAGGTAGAAGAGGCCAATAAAGGAGAGAACACCAGCTTGTTACACCCTGTGAGCCTGCATGGGATGGA
TGACCCGGAGAGAGAAGTGTTAGAGTGGAGGTTTGACAGCCGCCTAGCATTTCATCACGTGGCCCGAGAG
CTGCATCCGGAGTACTTCAAGAACTGCTGATATCGAGCTTGCTACAAGGGACTTTCCGCTGGGGACTTTC
CAGGGAGGCGTGGCCTGGGCGGGACTGGGGAGTGGCGAGCCCTCAGATCCTGCATATAAGCAGCTGCTTT
TTGCCTGTACTGGGTCTCTCTGGTTAGACCAGATCTGAGCCTGGGAGCTCTCTGGCTAACTAGGGAACCC
ACTGCTTAAGCCTCAATAAAGCTTGCCTTGAGTGCTTCAAGTAGTGTGTGCCCGTCTGTTGTGTGACTCT
GGTAACTAGAGATCCCTCAGACCCTTTTAGTCAGTGTGGAAAATCTCTAGCAGTGGCGCCCGAACAGGGA
CTTGAAAGCGAAAGGGAAACCAGAGGAGCTCTCTCGACGCAGGACTCGGCTTGCTGAAGCGCGCACGGCA
AGAGGCGAGGGGCGGCGACTGGTGAGTACGCCAAAAATTTTGACTAGCGGAGGCTAGAAGGAGAGAGATG
GGTGCGAGAGCGTCAGTATTAAGCGGGGGAGAATTAGATCGCGATGGGAAAAAATTCGGTTAAGGCCAGG
GGGAAAGAAAAAATATAAATTAAAACATATAGTATGGGCAAGCAGGGAGCTAGAACGATTCGCAGTTAAT
CCTGGCCTGTTAGAAACATCAGAAGGCTGTAGACAAATACTGGGACAGCTACAACCATCCCTTCAGACAG
GATCAGAAGAACTTAGATCATTATATAATACAGTAGCAACCCTCTATTGTGTGCATCAAAGGATAGAGAT
AAAAGACACCAAGGAAGCTTTAGACAAGATAGAGGAAGAGCAAAACAAAAGTAAGACCACCGCACAGCAA
GCGGCCGGCCGCTGATCTTCAGACCTGGAGGAGGAGATATGAGGGACAATTGGAGAAGTGAATTATATAA
ATATAAAGTAGTAAAAATTGAACCATTAGGAGTAGCACCCACCAAGGCAAAGAGAAGAGTGGTGCAGAGA
GAAAAAAGAGCAGTGGGAATAGGAGCTTTGTTCCTTGGGTTCTTGGGAGCAGCAGGAAGCACTATGGGCG
CAGCGTCAATGACGCTGACGGTACAGGCCAGACAATTATTGTCTGGTATAGTGCAGCAGCAGAACAATTT
GCTGAGGGCTATTGAGGCGCAACAGCATCTGTTGCAACTCACAGTCTGGGGCATCAAGCAGCTCCAGGCA
AGAATCCTGGCTGTGGAAAGATACCTAAAGGATCAACAGCTCCTGGGGATTTGGGGTTGCTCTGGAAAAC
TCATTTGCACCACTGCTGTGCCTTGGAATGCTAGTTGGAGTAATAAATCTCTGGAACAGATTTGGAATCA
CACGACCTGGATGGAGTGGGACAGAGAAATTAACAATTACACAAGCTTAATACACTCCTTAATTGAAGAA
TCGCAAAACCAGCAAGAAAAGAATGAACAAGAATTATTGGAATTAGATAAATGGGCAAGTTTGTGGAATT
GGTTTAACATAACAAATTGGCTGTGGTATATAAAATTATTCATAATGATAGTAGGAGGCTTGGTAGGTTT
AAGAATAGTTTTTGCTGTACTTTCTATAGTGAATAGAGTTAGGCAGGGATATTCACCATTATCGTTTCAG
ACCCACCTCCCAACCCCGAGGGGACCCGACAGGCCCGAAGGAATAGAAGAAGAAGGTGGAGAGAGAGACA
GAGACAGATCCATTCGATTAGTGAACGGATCTCGACGGTATCGCCAAATGGCAGTATTCATCCACAATTT
TAAAAGAAAAGGGGGGATTGGGGGGTACAGTGCAGGGGAAAGAATAGTAGACATAATAGCAACAGACATA
CAAACTAAAGAATTACAAAAACAAATTACAAAAATTCAAAATTTTCGGGTTTATTACAGGGACAGCAGAG
ATCCAGTTTGGATCGATAAGCTTGATATCGAATTCGGGAGGTGGTCCCTGCAGTTACGCCAATGATAACC
CCCGCCAGAAAAATCTTAGTAGCCTTCCCTTTTTGTTTTCCGTGCCCCAACTCGGCGGATTGACTCGGCC
CCTTCCGGAAACACCCGAATCAACTTCTAGTCAAATTATTGTTCACGCCGCAATGACCCACCCCTGGCCC
GCGTCTGTGGAACTGACCCCTGGTGTACAGGAGAGTTCGCTGCTGAAAGTGGTCCCAAAGGGGTACTAGT
TTTTAAGCTCCCAACTCCCCCTCCCCCAGCGTCTGGAGGATTCCACACCCTCGCACCGCAGGGGCGAGGA
AGTGGGCGGAGTCCGGTTTTGGCGCCAGCCGCTGAGGCTGCCAAGCAGAAAAGCCACCGCTGAGGAGACT
CCGGTCACTGTCCTCGCCCCGCCTCCCCCTTCCCTCCCCTTGGGGACCACCGGGCGCCACGCCGCGAACG
GTAAGTGCCGCGGTCGTCGGCGCCTCCGCCCTCCCCCTAGGGCCCCAATTCCCAGCGGGCGCGGCGCGCG
GCCCCGCGCGCAGCTCCCGGCTCCCTCCCCCTTCGGATGTGGCTTGAGCTGTAGGCGCGGAGTCCTGCAG
CCCCGATAAAATAAAAGATTTTATTTAGTCTCCAGAAAAAGGGGGGAATGAAAGACCCCACCTGTAGGTT
TGGCAAGCTAGCTGCAGTAACGCCATTTTGCAAGGCATGGAAAAATACCAAACCAAGAATAGAGAAGTTC
AGATCAAGGGCGGGTACATGAAAATAGCTAACGTTGGGCCAAACAGGATATCTGCGGTGAGCAGTTTCGG
CCCCGGCCCGGGGCCAAGAACAGATGGTCACCGCAGTTTCGGCCCCGGCCCGAGGCCAAGAACAGATGGT
CCCCAGATATGGCCCAACCCTCAGCAGTTTCTTAAGACCCATCAGATGTTTCCAGGCTCCCCCAAGGACC
TGAAATGACCCTGCGCCTTATTTGAATTAACCAATCAGCCTGCTTCTCGCTTCTGTTCGCGCGCTTCTGC
TTCCCGAGCTCTATAAAAGAGCTCACAACCCCTCACTCGGCGCGCCAGTCCTCCGACAGACTGAGTCGCC
CGGGGGGGATCTGGAGCTCTCGAGAATTCTCACGCGTCTGCAGGATATCAAGCTTGCGGTACCGCGGGCC
CGGCCACCATGGACAAGAAGTACTCCATTGGGCTCGCTATCGGCACAAACAGCGTCGGCTGGGCCGTCAT
TACGGACGAGTACAAGGTGCCGAGCAAAAAATTCAAAGTTCTGGGCAATACCGATCGCCACAGCATAAAG
AAGAACCTCATTGGCGCCCTCCTGTTCGACTCCGGGGAGACGGCCGAAGCCACGCGGCTCAAAAGAACAG
CACGGCGCAGATATACCCGCAGAAAGAATCGGATCTGCTACCTGCAGGAGATCTTTAGTAATGAGATGGC
TAAGGTGGATGACTCTTTCTTCCATAGGCTGGAGGAGTCCTTTTTGGTGGAGGAGGATAAAAAGCACGAG
CGCCACCCAATCTTTGGCAATATCGTGGACGAGGTGGCGTACCATGAAAAGTACCCAACCATATATCATC
TGAGGAAGAAGCTTGTAGACAGTACTGATAAGGCTGACTTGCGGTTGATCTATCTCGCGCTGGCGCATAT
GATCAAATTTCGGGGACACTTCCTCATCGAGGGGGACCTGAACCCAGACAACAGCGATGTCGACAAACTC
TTTATCCAACTGGTTCAGACTTACAATCAGCTTTTCGAAGAGAACCCGATCAACGCATCCGGAGTTGACG
CCAAAGCAATCCTGAGCGCTAGGCTGTCCAAATCCCGGCGGCTCGAAAACCTCATCGCACAGCTCCCTGG
GGAGAAGAAGAACGGCCTGTTTGGTAATCTTATCGCCCTGTCACTCGGGCTGACCCCCAACTTTAAATCT
AACTTCGACCTGGCCGAAGATGCCAAGCTTCAACTGAGCAAAGACACCTACGATGATGATCTCGACAATC
TGCTGGCCCAGATCGGCGACCAGTACGCAGACCTTTTTTTGGCGGCAAAGAACCTGTCAGACGCCATTCT
GCTGAGTGATATTCTGCGAGTGAACACGGAGATCACCAAAGCTCCGCTGAGCGCTAGTATGATCAAGCGC
TATGATGAGCACCACCAAGACTTGACTTTGCTGAAGGCCCTTGTCAGACAGCAACTGCCTGAGAAGTACA
AGGAAATTTTCTTCGATCAGTCTAAAAATGGCTACGCCGGATACATTGACGGCGGAGCAAGCCAGGAGGA
ATTTTACAAATTTATTAAGCCCATCTTGGAAAAAATGGACGGCACCGAGGAGCTGCTGGTAAAGCTTAAC
AGAGAAGATCTGTTGCGCAAACAGCGCACTTTCGACAATGGAAGCATCCCCCACCAGATTCACCTGGGCG
AACTGCACGCTATCCTCAGGCGGCAAGAGGATTTCTACCCCTTTTTGAAAGATAACAGGGAAAAGATTGA
GAAAATCCTCACATTTCGGATACCCTACTATGTAGGCCCCCTCGCCCGGGGAAATTCCAGATTCGCGTGG
ATGACTCGCAAATCAGAAGAGACCATCACTCCCTGGAACTTCGAGGAAGTCGTGGATAAGGGGGCCTCTG
CCCAGTCCTTCATCGAAAGGATGACTAACTTTGATAAAAATCTGCCTAACGAAAAGGTGCTTCCTAAACA
CTCTCTGCTGTACGAGTACTTCACAGTTTATAACGAGCTCACCAAGGTCAAATACGTCACAGAAGGGATG
AGAAAGCCAGCATTCCTGTCTGGAGAGCAGAAGAAAGCTATCGTGGACCTCCTCTTCAAGACGAACCGGA
AAGTTACCGTGAAACAGCTCAAAGAAGACTATTTCAAAAAGATTGAATGTTTCGACTCTGTTGAAATCAG
CGGAGTGGAGGATCGCTTCAACGCATCCCTGGGAACGTATCACGATCTCCTGAAAATCATTAAAGACAAG
GACTTCCTGGACAATGAGGAGAACGAGGACATTCTTGAGGACATTGTCCTCACCCTTACGTTGTTTGAAG
ATAGGGAGATGATTGAAGAACGCTTGAAAACTTACGCTCATCTCTTCGACGACAAAGTCATGAAACAGCT
CAAGAGGCGCCGATATACAGGATGGGGGCGGCTGTCAAGAAAACTGATCAATGGGATCCGAGACAAGCAG
AGTGGAAAGACAATCCTGGATTTTCTTAAGTCCGATGGATTTGCCAACCGGAACTTCATGCAGTTGATCC
ATGATGACTCTCTCACCTTTAAGGAGGACATCCAGAAAGCACAAGTTTCTGGCCAGGGGGACAGTCTTCA
CGAGCACATCGCTAATCTTGCAGGTAGCCCAGCTATCAAAAAGGGAATACTGCAGACCGTTAAGGTCGTG
GATGAACTCGTCAAAGTAATGGGAAGGCATAAGCCCGAGAATATCGTTATCGAGATGGCCCGAGAGAACC
AAACTACCCAGAAGGGACAGAAGAACAGTAGGGAAAGGATGAAGAGGATTGAAGAGGGTATAAAAGAACT
GGGGTCCCAAATCCTTAAGGAACACCCAGTTGAAAACACCCAGCTTCAGAATGAGAAGCTCTACCTGTAC
TACCTGCAGAACGGCAGGGACATGTACGTGGATCAGGAACTGGACATCAATCGGCTCTCCGACTACGACG
TGGCTGCTATCGTGCCCCAGTCTTTTCTCAAAGATGATTCTATTGATAATAAAGTGTTGACAAGATCCGA
TAAAGCTAGAGGGAAGAGTGATAACGTCCCCTCAGAAGAAGTTGTCAAGAAAATGAAAAATTATTGGCGG
CAGCTGCTGAACGCCAAACTGATCACACAACGGAAGTTCGATAATCTGACTAAGGCTGAACGAGGTGGCC
TGTCTGAGTTGGATAAAGCCGGCTTCATCAAAAGGCAGCTTGTTGAGACACGCCAGATCACCAAGCACGT
GGCCCAAATTCTCGATTCACGCATGAACACCAAGTACGATGAAAATGACAAACTGATTCGAGAGGTGAAA
GTTATTACTCTGAAGTCTAAGCTGGTCTCAGATTTCAGAAAGGACTTTCAGTTTTATAAGGTGAGAGAGA
TCAACAATTACCACCATGCGCATGATGCCTACCTGAATGCAGTGGTAGGCACTGCACTTATCAAAAAATA
TCCCAAGCTTGAATCTGAATTTGTTTACGGAGACTATAAAGTGTACGATGTTAGGAAAATGATCGCAAAG
TCTGAGCAGGAAATAGGCAAGGCCACCGCTAAGTACTTCTTTTACAGCAATATTATGAATTTTTTCAAGA
CCGAGATTACACTGGCCAATGGAGAGATTCGGAAGCGACCACTTATCGAAACAAACGGAGAAACAGGAGA
AATCGTGTGGGACAAGGGTAGGGATTTCGCGACAGTCCGGAAGGTCCTGTCCATGCCGCAGGTGAACATC
GTTAAAAAGACCGAAGTACAGACCGGAGGCTTCTCCAAGGAAAGTATCCTCCCGAAAAGGAACAGCGACA
AGCTGATCGCACGCAAAAAAGATTGGGACCCCAAGAAATACGGCGGATTCGATTCTCCTACAGTCGCTTA
CAGTGTACTGGTTGTGGCCAAAGTGGAGAAAGGGAAGTCTAAAAAACTCAAAAGCGTCAAGGAACTGCTG
GGCATCACAATCATGGAGCGATCAAGCTTCGAAAAAAACCCCATCGACTTTCTCGAGGCGAAAGGATATA
AAGAGGTCAAAAAAGACCTCATCATTAAGCTTCCCAAGTACTCTCTCTTTGAGCTTGAAAACGGCCGGAA
ACGAATGCTCGCTAGTGCGGGCGAGCTGCAGAAAGGTAACGAGCTGGCACTGCCCTCTAAATACGTTAAT
TTCTTGTATCTGGCCAGCCACTATGAAAAGCTCAAAGGGTCTCCCGAAGATAATGAGCAGAAGCAGCTGT
TCGTGGAACAACACAAACACTACCTTGATGAGATCATCGAGCAAATAAGCGAATTCTCCAAAAGAGTGAT
CCTCGCCGACGCTAACCTCGATAAGGTGCTTTCTGCTTACAATAAGCACAGGGATAAGCCCATCAGGGAG
CAGGCAGAAAACATTATCCACTTGTTTACTCTGACCAACTTGGGCGCGCCTGCAGCCTTCAAGTACTTCG
ACACCACCATAGACAGAAAGCGGTACACCTCTACAAAGGAGGTCCTGGACGCCACACTGATTCATCAGTC
AATTACGGGGCTCTATGAAACAAGAATCGACCTCTCTCAGCTCGGTGGAGACAGCAGGGCTGACCCCAAG
AAGAAGAGGAAGGTGAGTGGTGGAGGAAGTGGCGGGTCAGGGTCGATGGACGCGAAATCACTTACGGCAT
GGTCGAGAACACTGGTTACGTTCAAGGACGTGTTTGTGGACTTTACACGTGAGGAGTGGAAATTGCTGGA
TACTGCGCAACAAATTGTGTATCGAAATGTCATGCTTGAGAATTACAAGAACCTCGTCAGTCTCGGATAC
CAGTTGACGAAACCGGATGTGATCCTTAGGCTCGAAAAGGGGGAAGAACCTTGGCTGGTATCGGGAGGTG
GTTCGGGTGGCTCTGGATCAAGCCCAAAGAAGAAACGGAAGGTGGAAGCCTCAGTGCAGGTGAAAAGGGT
GCTGGAAAAATCCCCCGGCAAACTCCTCGTGAAGATGCCCTTCCAGGCTTCCCCTGGCGGAAAAGGTGAA
GGGGGTGGCGCAACCACATCTGCCCAGGTCATGGTCATCAAGCGACCTGGAAGGAAAAGAAAGGCCGAGG
CTGACCCTCAGGCCATTCCAAAGAAACGGGGACGCAAGCCAGGGTCCGTGGTCGCAGCTGCAGCAGCTGA
GGCTAAGAAAAAGGCAGTGAAGGAAAGCTCCATCCGCAGTGTGCAGGAGACTGTCCTGCCCATCAAGAAG
AGGAAGACTAGGGAGACCGTGTCCATCGAGGTCAAAGAAGTGGTCAAGCCCCTGCTCGTGTCCACCCTGG
GCGAAAAATCTGGAAAGGGGCTCAAAACATGCAAGTCACCTGGACGGAAAAGCAAGGAGTCTAGTCCAAA
GGGGCGCTCAAGCTCCGCTTCTAGTCCCCCTAAAAAGGAACACCATCACCATCACCATCACGCCGAGTCT
CCTAAGGCTCCTATGCCACTGCTCCCACCACCTCCACCACCTGAGCCACAGTCAAGCGAAGACCCCATCA
GCCCACCCGAGCCTCAGGATCTGTCCTCTAGTATTTGCAAAGAGGAAAAGATGCCCAGAGCAGGCAGCCT
GGAGAGTGATGGCTGTCCAAAAGAACCCGCCAAGACCCAGCCTATGGTGGCAGCCGCTGCAACTACCACC
ACAACCACAACTACCACAGTGGCCGAAAAATACAAGCATCGCGGCGAGGGCGAACGAAAGGACATTGTGT
CAAGCTCCATGCCCAGACCTAACCGGGAGGAACCAGTCGATAGTAGGACACCCGTGACTGAGAGAGTCTC
AAGCGGCCGCGCTACTAACTTCAGCCTGCTGAAGCAGGCTGGAGACGTGGAGGAGAACCCTGGACCTGTG
AGCAAGGGCGAGGAGCTGTTCACCGGGGTGGTGCCCATCCTGGTCGAGCTGGACGGCGACGTAAACGGCC
ACAAGTTCAGCGTGTCTGGCGAGGGCGAGGGCGATGCCACCTACGGCAAGCTGACCCTGAAGTTCATCTG
CACCACCGGCAAGCTGCCCGTGCCCTGGCCCACCCTCGTGACCACCCTGACCTACGGCGTGCAGTGCTTC
AGCCGCTACCCCGACCACATGAAGCAGCACGACTTCTTCAAGTCCGCCATGCCCGAAGGCTACGTCCAGG
AGCGCACCATCTTCTTCAAGGACGACGGCAACTACAAGACCCGCGCCGAGGTGAAGTTCGAGGGCGACAC
CCTGGTGAACCGCATCGAGCTGAAGGGCATCGACTTCAAGGAGGACGGCAACATCCTGGGGCACAAGCTG
GAGTACAACTACAACAGCCACAACGTCTATATCATGGCCGACAAGCAGAAGAACGGCATCAAGGCGAACT
TCAAGATCCGCCACAACATCGAGGACGGCAGCGTGCAGCTCGCCGACCACTACCAGCAGAACACCCCCAT
CGGCGACGGCCCCGTGCTGCTGCCCGACAACCACTACCTGAGCACCCAGTCCGCCCTGAGCAAAGACCCC
AACGAGAAGCGCGATCACATGGTCCTGCTGGAGTTCGTGACCGCCGCCGGGATCACTCTCGGCATGGACG
AGCTGTACAAGTAATAAGCGATCGCCCTGCAGGCATGCAAGCTTGATATCAAGCTTATCGATAATCAACC
TCTGGATTACAAAATTTGTGAAAGATTGACTGGTATTCTTAACTATGTTGCTCCTTTTACGCTATGTGGA
TACGCTGCTTTAATGCCTTTGTATCATGCTATTGCTTCCCGTATGGCTTTCATTTTCTCCTCCTTGTATA
AATCCTGGTTGCTGTCTCTTTATGAGGAGTTGTGGCCCGTTGTCAGGCAACGTGGCGTGGTGTGCACTGT
GTTTGCTGACGCAACCCCCACTGGTTGGGGCATTGCCACCACCTGTCAGCTCCTTTCCGGGACTTTCGCT
TTCCCCCTCCCTATTGCCACGGCGGAACTCATCGCCGCCTGCCTTGCCCGCTGCTGGACAGGGGCTCGGC
TGTTGGGCACTGACAATTCCGTGGTGTTGTCGGGGAAATCATCGTCCTTTCCTTGGCTGCTCGCCTGTGT
TGCCACCTGGATTCTGCGCGGGACGTCCTTCTGCTACGTCCCTTCGGCCCTCAATCCAGCGGACCTTCCT
TCCCGCGGCCTGCTGCCGGCTCTGCGGCCTCTTCCGCGTCTTCGCCTTCGCCCTCAGACGAGTCGGATCT
CCCTTTGGGCCGCCTCCCCGCATCGATACCGTCGACCTCGAGGGAATTAATTCGAGCTCGGTACCTTTAA
GACCAATGACTTACAAGGCAGCTGTAGATCTTAGCCACTTTTTAAAAGAAAAGGGGGGACTGGAAGGGCT
AATTCACTCCCAACGAAGACAAGATCTGCTTTTTGCTTGTACTGGGTCTCTCTGGTTAGACCAGATCTGA
GCCTGGGAGCTCTCTGGCTAACTAGGGAACCCACTGCTTAAGCCTCAATAAAGCTTGCCTTGAGTGCTTC
AAGTAGTGTGTGCCCGTCTGTTGTGTGACTCTGGTAACTAGAGATCCCTCAGACCCTTTTA
Features (pLannotate 1.2.2; 36 found; start..end, strand, type, name):
     48..66      -  promoter       SP6 promoter: promoter for bacteriophage SP6 RNA polymerase
    294..573     +  CDS            TcR (fragment): tetracycline efflux protein; tet; confers resistance to tetracycline
    574..622     -  misc_feature   bom (fragment): basis of mobility region from pBR322
    724..759     -  CDS            rop (fragment): Rop protein, which maintains plasmids at low copy number; rop
    854..958     +  promoter       AmpR promoter: bla
    959..1819    +  CDS            AmpR: β-lactamase; bla; confers resistance to ampicillin, carbenicillin, and related antibiotics
   1990..2578    +  rep_origin     ori: high-copy-number ColE1/pMB1/pBR322/pUC origin of replication
   2761..2817    +  CDS            lacI (fragment): lac repressor; lacI; The lac repressor binds to the lac operator to inhibit transcription in E. coli. This inhibition can be relieved by adding lactose or isopropyl-β-D-thiogalactopyranoside (IPTG).
   2824..3153    +  promoter       SV40 promoter: SV40 enhancer and early promoter
   3353..3472    +  CDS            gpt (fragment): XGPT_ECOLI - Also known as gpp, gxu. Experimental evidence at protein level: Swiss-Prot protein existence level 1. Purine salvage pathway enzyme that catalyzes the transfer of the ribosyl-5-phosphate group from 5-phospho-alpha-D-ribose 1- diphosphate (PRPP) to the N9 position of the 6-oxopurines guanine and xanthine to form the corresponding ribonucleotides GMP (guanosine 5'- monophosphate) and XMP (xanthosine 5'-monophosphate), with the release of PPi. To a lesser extent, also acts on hypoxanthine (PubMed:9100006, PubMed:3886014). Does not ribophosphorylate adenine (PubMed:3886014). From Esch
   3472..3807    +  CDS            gpt (fragment): XGPT_ECOLI - Also known as gpp, gxu. Experimental evidence at protein level: Swiss-Prot protein existence level 1. Purine salvage pathway enzyme that catalyzes the transfer of the ribosyl-5-phosphate group from 5-phospho-alpha-D-ribose 1- diphosphate (PRPP) to the N9 position of the 6-oxopurines guanine and xanthine to form the corresponding ribonucleotides GMP (guanosine 5'- monophosphate) and XMP (xanthosine 5'-monophosphate), with the release of PPi. To a lesser extent, also acts on hypoxanthine (PubMed:9100006, PubMed:3886014). Does not ribophosphorylate adenine (PubMed:3886014). From Esch
   3902..4207    +  CDS            frsA (fragment): FRSA_ECOLI - Also known as yafA. Experimental evidence at protein level: Swiss-Prot protein existence level 1. Catalyzes the hydrolysis of esters (PubMed:15808744). Displays esterase activity toward pNP-butyrate (PubMed:15808744). May stimulate mixed-acid fermentation by acting as a fermentation/respiration switch that down-regulates respiration and up- regulates fermentation rates (PubMed:15169777). From Escherichia coli (strain K12).
   4211..4285    +  CDS            small t antigen (fragment): SV40 (simian virus 40) small t antigen
   4287..4352    +  intron         small t intron: SV40 (simian virus 40) small t antigen intron
   4482..4502    +  CDS            SV40 NLS: nuclear localization signal of SV40 (simian virus 40) large T antigen
   4821..4904    +  CDS            large T antigen (fragment): large T antigen from SV40 (simian virus 40)
   4927..5061    +  polyA_signal   SV40 poly(A) signal: SV40 polyadenylation signal
   5228..5557    +  CDS            nef (fragment): NEF_HV1BR - Experimental evidence at protein level: Swiss-Prot protein existence level 1. Extracellular Nef protein targets CD4(+) T-lymphocytes for apoptosis by interacting with CXCR4 surface receptors (PubMed:14990729). From Human immunodeficiency virus type 1 group M subtype B (isolate BRU/LAI) (HIV-1).
   5605..5862    +  LTR            5' LTR (truncated): truncated 5' long terminal repeat (LTR) from HIV-1
   5909..6034    +  misc_feature   HIV-1 Ψ: packaging signal of human immunodeficiency virus type 1
   6018..6356    +  CDS            HIV-1 gag (fragment): gag protein from human immunodeficiency virus 1; gag
   6531..6764    +  misc_feature   RRE: The Rev response element (RRE) of HIV-1 allows for Rev-dependent mRNA export from the nucleus to the cytoplasm.
   7141..7241    +  CDS            Rev (fragment): human immunodeficiency virus 1 (HIV-1) Rev protein; rev; enhances nuclear export of unspliced and incompletely spliced viral mRNAs
   7278..7395    +  misc_feature   cPPT/CTS: central polypurine tract and central termination sequence of HIV-1
   7432..7455    -  misc_feature   MCS (fragment): pBluescript multiple cloning site
   8137..8544    +  promoter       SFFV promoter: spleen focus-forming virus long terminal repeat (LTR) promoter
   8619..12722   +  CDS            Cas9m4: catalytically dead mutant of the Cas9 endonuclease from the Streptococcus pyogenes Type II CRISPR/Cas system RNA-guided DNA-binding protein that lacks endonuclease activity due to the mutations D10A, D839A, H840A, and N863A (Mali et al., 2013)
  12807..13019   +  CDS            KRBOX4 (fragment): KRBX4_HUMAN - Also known as ZNF673. Experimental evidence at protein level: Swiss-Prot protein existence level 1. From Homo sapiens (Human).
  13074..13931   +  CDS            MeCP2: transcriptional repression domain from rat methyl-CpG-binding protein 2 (Nan et al., 1997)
  13998..14714   +  CDS            EGFP: the original enhanced GFP (Yang et al., 1996) mammalian codon-optimized
  14726..14744   +  misc_feature   MCS (fragment): pUC18/19 multiple cloning site
  14745..14763   +  misc_feature   MCS (fragment): pBluescript multiple cloning site
  14763..15351   +  misc_feature   WPRE: woodchuck hepatitis virus posttranscriptional regulatory element
  15352..15374   +  misc_feature   MCS (fragment): pBluescript multiple cloning site
  15391..15459   +  CDS            nef (fragment): NEF_HV1Z2 - Experimental evidence at protein level: Swiss-Prot protein existence level 1. Extracellular Nef protein targets CD4(+) T-lymphocytes for apoptosis by interacting with CXCR4 surface receptors. From Human immunodeficiency virus type 1 group M subtype D (isolate Z2/CDC-Z34) (HIV-1).
  15461..23      +  LTR            3' LTR (ΔU3) (across the origin): self-inactivating 3' long terminal repeat (LTR) from HIV-1
