[The description below was written by a language model from this plasmid's Addgene catalogue record and pLannotate feature annotations shown in this document.]
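Description:
pHR-UCOE-SFFV-dCas9-KRAB(Kox1)-MeCP2-P2A-EGFP is a 15.7 kb HIV-1-based lentiviral transfer vector for stable expression of a CRISPR interference effector in human cells, built on the pMH0006 backbone. In bacteria it is maintained through a high-copy ColE1/pUC-type origin and selected with ampicillin (AmpR/bla). The backbone also carries remnants of older vectors, including fragments of TcR, rop and lacI and an SV40 promoter–gpt–SV40 small t intron/poly(A) unit, none of which is described as functional in the record. The viral portion runs from a 5' LTR (annotated as truncated) through the Ψ packaging signal with a partial gag sequence, the Rev response element for Rev-dependent RNA export, and the cPPT/CTS, and it ends in a WPRE followed by a self-inactivating ΔU3 3' LTR.

The payload is a single open reading frame driven by the SFFV promoter. A ubiquitous chromatin opening element is recorded upstream of the promoter; it is not annotated in the feature table but presumably occupies the unannotated stretch between the cPPT and SFFV, and such elements are used to resist transgene silencing. The frame encodes catalytically dead S. pyogenes Cas9, followed, per the depositor comments, by an HA tag and two NLSs. These are fused without a linker to the KRAB repression domain of Kox1 (which the annotation tool labels as a KRBOX4 fragment by homology) and to the MeCP2 transcriptional repression domain. A P2A peptide then separates EGFP, so the fluorescent protein is co-translated but released, serving as the only marker for identifying or sorting transduced cells. When paired with separately delivered sgRNAs, the fusion is targeted to promoters to silence transcription. It was deposited with a study comparing CRISPRi effectors and dual-sgRNA libraries.
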