Addgene plasmid #188902: pHR-UCOE-SFFV-dCas9-KRAB(Kox1)-MeCP2-P2A-EGFP
Purpose: dCas9 with a C-term NLS-KRAB(Kox1)-MeCP2 fusion (no linker), and GFP linked by a P2A site from a SFFV promoter with an upstream ubiquitous chromatin opening element
Depositing lab: Marco Jost & Jonathan Weissman. Depositing organization: Whitehead Institute for Biomedical Research. Publication: Maximizing CRISPRi efficacy and accessibility with dual-sgRNA libraries and optimal effectors. Replogle JM, Bonnar JL, Pogson AN, Liem CR, Maier NK, Ding Y, Russell BJ, Wang X, Leng K, Guna A, Norman TM, Pak RA, Ramos DM, Ward ME, Gilbert LA, Kampmann M, Weissman JS, Jost M. eLife. 2022 Dec 28;11:e81856. doi: 10.7554/eLife.81856. PubMed 36576240.
Backbone
  Vector backbone: pMH0006, Addgene # 135448
  Vector type: Lentiviral
  Selectable markers: EGFP
Growth in bacteria
  Bacterial resistance: Ampicillin, 100 μg/mL
  Growth temperature: 37°C
  Growth strain: NEB Stable
  Copy number: High Copy
Gene/Insert
  Gene/Insert name: dCas9-KRAB(Kox1)-MeCP2
  Species: Multiple
  Promoter: SFFV
  Tag / fusion protein: NLS-KRAB(Kox1)-MeCP2 fusion (no linker) (C terminal on insert); P2A-GFP (C terminal on insert)
  Cloning method: Gibson Cloning
Terms and licenses: Academic/Nonprofit Terms; Industry Terms: Not Available to Industry
Depositor comments: Human lentiviral vector for expression of dCas9 with a C-terminal HA-2xNLS-KRAB(Kox1)-MeCP2 fusion (no linker), and GFP linked by a P2A site from a SFFV promoter with an upstream ubiquitous chromatin opening element. pCL51. Please visit https://doi.org/10.1101/2022.07.13.499814 for bioRxiv preprint.
How to cite: pHR-UCOE-SFFV-dCas9-KRAB(Kox1)-MeCP2-P2A-EGFP was a gift from Marco Jost & Jonathan Weissman (Addgene plasmid # 188902 ; http://n2t.net/addgene:188902 ; RRID:Addgene_188902)
